>Addgene plasmid #244927 | pAttBFHyg2 | addgene full sequence | sequence record 486008 | Addgene NGS Result
CCAATGCTTAATCAGTGAGGCACCTATCTCAGCGATCTGTCTATTTCGTTCATCCATAGTTGCCTGACTC
CCCGTCGTGTAGATAACTACGATACGGGAGGGCTTACCATCTGGCCCCAGTGCTGCAATGATACCGCGAG
ATCCACGCTCACCGGCTCCAGATTTATCAGCAATAAACCAGCCAGCCGGAAGGGCCGAGCGCAGAAGTGG
TCCTGCAACTTTATCCGCCTCCATCCAGTCTATTAATTGTTGCCGGGAAGCTAGAGTAAGTAGTTCGCCA
GTTAATAGTTTGCGCAACGTTGTTGCCATTGCTACAGGCATCGTGGTGTCACGCTCGTCGTTTGGTATGG
CTTCATTCAGCTCCGGTTCCCAACGATCAAGGCGAGTTACATGATCCCCCATGTTGTGCAAAAAAGCGGT
TAGCTCCTTCGGTCCTCCGATCGTTGTCAGAAGTAAGTTGGCCGCAGTGTTATCACTCATGGTTATGGCA
GCACTGCATAATTCTCTTACTGTCATGCCATCCGTAAGATGCTTTTCTGTGACTGGTGAGTACTCAACCA
AGTCATTCTGAGAATAGTGTATGCGGCGACCGAGTTGCTCTTGCCCGGCGTCAATACGGGATAATACCGC
GCCACATAGCAGAACTTTAAAAGTGCTCATCATTGGAAAACGTTCTTCGGGGCGAAAACTCTCAAGGATC
TTACCGCTGTTGAGATCCAGTTCGATGTAACCCACTCGTGCACCCAACTGATCTTCAGCATCTTTTACTT
TCACCAGCGTTTCTGGGTGAGCAAAAACAGGAAGGCAAAATGCCGCAAAAAAGGGAATAAGGGCGACACG
GAAATGTTGAATACTCATACTCTTCCTTTTTCAATATTATTGAAGCATTTATCAGGGTTATTGTCTCATG
AGCGGATACATATTTGAATGTATTTAGAAAAATAAACAAATAGGGGTTCCGCGCACATTTCCCCGAAAAG
TGCCACCTAAATTGTAAGCGTTAATATTTTGTTAAAATTCGCGTTAAATTTTTGTTAAATCAGCTCATTT
TTTAACCAATAGGCCGAAATCGGCAAAATCCCTTATAAATCAAAAGAATAGACCGAGATAGGGT
[37 nt withheld, positions 1115-1151]
AAAGAACGTGGACTCCAACGTCAAAGG
[49 nt withheld, positions 1179-1227]
T
[91 nt withheld, positions 1229-1319]
G
[124 nt withheld, positions 1321-1444]
CCCATTCGCCATTCAGGCTGCGCAACTGTTGGGAAGGGCGATCGGTGCGGGCCTCTTCGCTATTACGCCA
GCTGGCGAAAGGGGGATGTGCTGCAAGGCGATTAAATAACTTCGTATAGCATACATTATACGAAGTTATG
TTGGGTAACGCCAGGGTTTTCTTGTGTGGAATTGTGAGCGGATAACAATTTCACACAGGAAACAGCTATG
ACCATGATTACGCCAAGCGCGCAATTAACCCTCACTAAAGGGAACAAAAGCTGGAGCTCCACCGCGGTGG
CGGCCGCTCTAGATGGCGAAGAGCCCATGGATCCACTAGTAACATATGTGCAGGCCTGCTCTTCGGTAAG
CTTATCGATACCGTCGACCCGTTAACCGGGGGCCCGGTACCCAATTCGCCCTATAGTGAGTCGTATTACG
CGCGCTCACTGGCCGTCGTTTTACAACGTCGTGACTGGCATACGAGCCGGAAGCATAAAGTGTAAAGCCT
GGGGTGCCTAATGAGTGAGCTAACTCACATTAATTGCGTTGCGCTCACTGCCCGCTTTCCAGTCGGGAAA
CCTGTCGTGCCAGCTGCATTAATGAATCGGCCAACGCGCGGGGAGAGGCGGTTTGCGTATTGGGCGAATT
CCGCTTCCTCGCTCACTGACTCGCTGCGCTCGGTCGTTCGGCTGCGGCGAGCGGTATCAGCTCACTCAAA
GGCGGTAATACGGTTATCCACAGAATCAGGGGATAACGCAGGAAAGAACATGAAGCCGCGGTGCGGGTGC
CAGGGCGTGCCCTTGGGCTCCCCGGGCGCGTACTCCACCTCACCCATCTGGTCCATCATGATGAACGGGT
CGAGGTGGCGGTAGTTGATGAAGTTCCTATTCTCTAGAAAGTATAGGAACTTCCAGTTGTCCTCGAACAG
GTCTAAAAATTGCGGTCATAAACTGAAACGTAACATATGATAAGGTATTTTGTGTGCGGTTTTTTCTATG
ATGTTTCAAAAAAATTTATCAGAAGTAAAAAACATAAGAAGTGTACACAGAACATTGTGTAGATTTTGGG
ATAGAATTATTATTAATGGGGGGAGGGAGCACAATTTTTTTCGACTTTTTATTACGAATTAATTCTATTT
TTGAATCTACACAATTTCATTGTTAGAGGTGACTTAAAAGAAGCTAAAAAACAAAGAAATTAAGAGAAGT
TTTTTGATAATAACAAAAATAGGGGGTGGGAGCACAGGGAGAAAGAGCATGTAGGGATGTTGAAGAGTAA
TTGGACCCACTTTGTACAAGAAAGCTGGGTCTATTCCTTTGCCCTCGGACGAGTGCTGGGGCGTCGGTTT
CCACTATCGGCGAGTACTTCTACACAGCCATCGGTCCAGACGGCCGCGCTTCTGCGGGCGATTTGTGTAC
GCCCGACAGTCCCGGCTCCGGATCGGACGATTGCGTCGCATCGACCCTGCGCCCAAGCTGCATCATCGAA
ATTGCCGTCAACCAAGCTCTGATAGAGTTGGTCAAGACCAATGCGGAGCATATACGCCCGGAGCCGCGGC
GATCCTGCAAGCTCCGGATGCCTCCGCTCGAAGTAGCGCGTCTGCTGCTCCATACAAGCCAACCACGGCC
TCCAGAAGAAGATGTTGGCGACCTCGTATTGGGAATCCCCGAACATCGCCTCGCTCCAGTCAATGACCGC
TGTTATGCGGCCATTGTCCGTCAGGACATTGTTGGAGCCGAAATCCGCGTGCACGAGGTGCCGGACTTCG
GGGCAGTCCTCGGCCCAAAGCATCAGCTCATCGAGAGCCTGCGCGACGGACGCACTGACGGTGTCGTCCA
TCACAGTTTGCCAGTGATACACATGGGGATCAGCAATCGCGCATATGAAATCACGCCATGTAGTGTATTG
ACCGATTCCTTGCGGTCCGAATGGGCCGAACCCGCTCGTCTGGCTAAGATCGGCCGCAGCGATCGCATCC
ATGGCCTCCGCGACCGGCTGCAGAACAGCGGGCAGTTCGGTTTCAGGCAGGTCTTGCAACGTGACACCCT
GTGCACGGCGGGAGATGCAATAGGTCAGGCTCTCGCTGAATTCCCCAATGTCAAGCACTTCCGGAATCGG
GAGCGCGGCCGATGCAAAGTGCCGATAAACATAACGATCTTTGTAGAAACCATCGGCGCAGCTATTTACC
CGCAGGACATATCCACGCCCTCCTACATCGAAGCTGAAAGCACGAGATTCTTCGCCCTCCGAGAGCTGCA
TCAGGTCGGAGACGCTGTCGAACTTTTCGATCAGAAACTTCTCGACAGACGTCGCGGTGAGTTCAGGCTT
TTTCATGGAGCCTGCTTTTTTGTACAAACTTGCGGCACCGCCTGACATATTACCTTAAAATTCAAAAATT
AATTTCAGATCAGTCATAACCAAGAAAACAAAATAAACGTTAGGACAGAAAATTCAAATTAATTAAAAAT
TATGCTGAATAAGAAAATTACATGCAAAGCCTTATTTTCCTCATAGAAACAGTTGAATAACATATTTTTT
AATTGAAAACATAGCAAAATTCGTGGTAAAATTTGTCAAAACCTTGGAAAAAATCGAAAAAAGAACATTT
CCCGATGCATTTTCCTATTTCTCGTTGCCGACAACGTATAAACGTTGAATACTCAGTCAACGAATTTGGC
TGCTGGCTTGGACTCTCGCACGGAAGAGACGCGTGTGTAGATTTACGACGAAAGCAAAAATGATCCCGCT
TTCCGTGAGCAAAAGGCCAGCAAAAGGCCAGGAACCGTAAAAAGGCCGCGTTGCTGGCGTTTTTCCATAG
GCTCCGCCCCCCTGACGAGCATCACAAAAATCGACGCTCAAGTCAGAGGTGGCGAAACCCGACAGGACTA
TAAAGATACCAGGCGTTTCCCCCTGGAAGCTCCCTCGTGCGCTCTCCTGTTCCGACCCTGCCGCTTACCG
GATACCTGTCCGCCTTTCTCCCTTCGGGAAGCGTGGCGCTTTCTCATAGCTCACGCTGTAGGTATCTCAG
TTCGGTGTAGGTCGTTCGCTCCAAGCTGGGCTGTGTGCACGAACCCCCCATTCAGCCCGACCGCTGCGCC
TTATCCGGTAACTATCGTCTTGAGTCCAACCCGGTAAGACACGACTTATCGCCACTGGCAGCAGCCACTG
GTAACAGGATTAGCAGAGCGAGGTATGTAGGCGGTGCTACAGAGTTCTTGAAGTGGTGGCCTAACTACGG
CTACACTAGAAGAACAGTATTTGGTATCTGCGCTCTGCTGAAGCCAGTTACCTTCGGAAAAAGAGTTGGT
AGCTCTTGATCCGGCAAACAAACCACCGCTGGTAGCGGTGGTTTTTTTGTTTGCAAGCAGCAGATTACGC
GCAGAAAAAAAGGATCTCAAGAAGATCCTTTGATCTTTTCTACGGGGTCTGACGCTCAGTGGAACGAAAA
CTCACGTTAAGGGATTTTGGTCATGAGATTATCAAAAAGGATCTTCACCTAGATCCTTTTAAATTAAAAA
TGAAGTTTTAAATCAATCTAAAGTATATATGAGTAAACTTGGTCTGACAGTTA
Features (pLannotate 1.2.2; 22 found; start..end, strand, type, name):
    859..963     -  promoter       AmpR promoter: bla
   1016..1444    -  rep_origin     f1 ori (sequence partly withheld): f1 bacteriophage origin of replication; arrow indicates direction of (+) strand synthesis
   1449..1549    -  CDS            lacZα (fragment): LacZα fragment of β-galactosidase; lacZ fragment
   1550..1583    +  protein_bind   loxP: Cre-mediated recombination occurs in the 8-bp core sequence (GCATACAT). Cre recombinase
   1584..1605    -  CDS            lacZα (fragment): LacZα fragment of β-galactosidase; lacZ fragment
   1616..1632    +  protein_bind   lac operator: The lac repressor binds to the lac operator to inhibit transcription in E. coli. This inhibition can be relieved by adding lactose or isopropyl-β-D-thiogalactopyranoside (IPTG). lac repressor encoded by lacI
   1677..1695    +  promoter       T3 promoter: promoter for bacteriophage T3 RNA polymerase
   1708..1737    +  misc_feature   MCS (fragment): pBluescript multiple cloning site
   1792..1813    +  misc_feature   MCS (fragment): pBluescript multiple cloning site
   1844..1862    -  promoter       T7 promoter: promoter for bacteriophage T7 RNA polymerase
   1870..1902    +  CDS            lacZα (fragment): LacZα fragment of β-galactosidase; lacZ fragment
   1903..1930    -  promoter       lac promoter (fragment): promoter for the E. coli lac operon
   1945..1966    -  protein_bind   CAP binding site: CAP binding activates transcription in the presence of cAMP. E. coli catabolite activator protein
   1979..2070    -  CDS            lacI (fragment): lac repressor; lacI; The lac repressor binds to the lac operator to inhibit transcription in E. coli. This inhibition can be relieved by adding lactose or isopropyl-β-D-thiogalactopyranoside (IPTG).
   2073..2196    -  rep_origin     RSF ori (fragment): Plasmids containing the RSF 1030 origin of replication can be propagated in E. coli cells that contain additional plasmids with compatible origins.
   2211..2244    +  protein_bind   attB: minimal attB site for the φC31 integrase (Groth et al., 2000) phage φC31 integrase
   2304..2337    +  protein_bind   FRT (minimal): supports FLP-mediated excision but not integration (Turan and Bode, 2011) FLP recombinase from the Saccharomyces cerevisiae 2μ plasmid
   2711..2731    +  protein_bind   attB2: mutant version of attB; core recombination site for the Gateway® BP reaction BP Clonase™
   2735..3760    -  CDS            HygR: aminoglycoside phosphotransferase from E. coli; aph(4)-Ia; confers resistance to hygromycin
   3766..3786    -  protein_bind   attB1: mutant version of attB; core recombination site for the Gateway® BP reaction BP Clonase™
   4236..4824    -  rep_origin     ori: high-copy-number ColE1/pMB1/pBR322/pUC origin of replication
   4995..858     -  CDS            AmpR (across the origin): β-lactamase; bla; confers resistance to ampicillin, carbenicillin, and related antibiotics
