[The description below was written by a language model from this plasmid's Addgene catalogue record and pLannotate feature annotations shown in this document.]
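Description:
pAttBFHyg2 is an empty-backbone C. elegans vector built on a pBluescript II derivative and designed for phiC31 recombinase-mediated insertion (RMI) of transgenes into a genomic attP landing site. In E. coli it is maintained at high copy through a ColE1/pUC-type origin and selected with ampicillin via the bla gene. An f1 origin and remnants of the pBluescript lacZα/lac promoter region, with flanking T3 and T7 promoters, are also annotated. The sequenced plasmid is about 5 kb, larger than the listed backbone size, consistent with the added modules.

According to the record, the backbone was modified by adding an FRT site, a multiple cloning site with SapI sites for Golden Gate assembly, a phiC31 attB site, and a hygromycin resistance cassette flanked by lox2722 sites, in which HygR is driven by the rps-0 promoter and terminated by the unc-54 3' UTR. The feature table confirms the minimal phiC31 attB, a minimal FRT and the HygR coding sequence, which is bracketed by Gateway attB1/attB2 scars. It does not annotate the worm promoter, the UTR or the lox2722 sites, and it labels a single loxP-like site that may be one of the lox variants. No promoter is supplied for the cargo, so users assemble their own expression unit into the SapI sites.

In use, phiC31 integrase recombines the plasmid attB with a chromosomal attP, and hygromycin selects integrant worms. The lox-flanked marker can presumably then be removed with Cre. The FRT site offers a handle for FLP-mediated rearrangement, fitting the associated work on building and manipulating bipartite expression transgenes.
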