Addgene plasmid #244927: pAttBFHyg2
Purpose: (Empty Backbone) attB Hyg Resistant plasmid for RMI targeting an attP site
Depositing lab: Michael Nonet. Depositing organization: Washington University in Saint Louis. Publication: Creation and manipulation of bipartite expression transgenes in C. elegans using phiC31 recombinase. Nonet ML. Genetics. 2026 Jul 6:iyag166. doi: 10.1093/genetics/iyag166. PubMed 42405870.
Backbone
  Vector backbone: pBluescript II derivative
  Backbone size (bp): 2850
  Modifications to backbone: Addition of an FRT site, a Multiple Cloning Site with SapI sites for Golden Gate cloning, a lox2722 flanked rps-0 promoter HygR unc-54 3' UTR cassette, and a phiC31 attB site.
  Vector type: Worm Expression ; phiC31 recombinase mediated insertion vector
  Promoter: none
  Selectable markers: Hygromycin
Growth in bacteria
  Bacterial resistance: Ampicillin, 100 μg/mL
  Growth temperature: 37°C
  Growth strain: DH5alpha
  Copy number: High Copy
Gene/Insert
  Cloning method: Golden Gate
Terms and licenses: Academic/Nonprofit Terms; Industry Terms: Not Available to Industry
Depositor comments: Please visit https://doi.org/10.1101/2024.03.01.583017 for the bioRxiv preprint.
How to cite: pAttBFHyg2 was a gift from Michael Nonet (Addgene plasmid # 244927 ; http://n2t.net/addgene:244927 ; RRID:Addgene_244927)
